Addgene plasmid #120999: C91m
Purpose: MoClo golden gate assembly CD part for sfCFP (superfolder CFP developed by Ye Chen in Matthew Bennet's lab) - Please see Supplemental Documents for annotated Genbank file
Depositing lab: Richard Murray. Depositing organization: California Institute of Technology.
Backbone
  Vector backbone: DVA
  Backbone size w/o insert (bp): 2100
  Vector type: Synthetic Biology
Growth in bacteria
  Bacterial resistance: Ampicillin, 100 μg/mL
  Growth temperature: 37°C
  Growth strain: JM109
  Copy number: High Copy
Gene/Insert
  Gene/Insert name: sfCFP (Chen, Bennett)
  Species: Synthetic
  Insert size (bp): 722
  Cloning method: Gibson Cloning
  Sequencing primers: 5′ AAATAGGCGTATCACGAGGCA; 3′ TTACCGCCTTTGAGTGAGCTG
Terms and licenses: Academic/Nonprofit Terms; Industry Terms: Not Available to Industry
How to cite: C91m was a gift from Richard Murray (Addgene plasmid # 120999 ; http://n2t.net/addgene:120999 ; RRID:Addgene_120999)
