[The description below was written by a language model from this plasmid's Addgene catalogue record and the feature table of its GenBank file.]
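Description:
C91m is a basic part plasmid from the CIDAR MoClo Extension collection, a synthetic biology toolkit for hierarchical Golden Gate assembly of bacterial genetic circuits. It is built on the DVA destination vector backbone (about 2.1 kb), giving a 2,822 bp circular plasmid that replicates in E. coli from a high-copy ColE1/pUC-type origin. Selection is by ampicillin, through a beta-lactamase (AmpR) gene driven by its own promoter.

The payload is a roughly 722 bp synthetic coding sequence for sfCFP, a superfolder variant of cyan fluorescent protein. It is stored as a "CD" part, which in MoClo nomenclature means the fragment is flanked by the C and D fusion sites, the position assigned to coding sequences. On Type IIS digestion the part is released with these defined overhangs, so it can be ligated in order downstream of a promoter and ribosome binding site part and upstream of a terminator part to form a complete transcriptional unit.

The plasmid carries no promoter for the insert, so it serves as a storage and donor vector rather than an expression construct. The held feature table does not annotate the sfCFP coding sequence or the Type IIS sites. It shows only the backbone elements, with a BioBrick prefix and suffix bracketing the region where the insert sits, a putative bacterial transcription terminator just upstream of the prefix, and several standard sequencing primer sites. The record points to a separately supplied annotated file for insert details. The part is typically used as a cyan fluorescent reporter module when assembling multi-gene circuits, where it can be combined with other spectrally distinct reporters.
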