LOCUS       Exported 2822 bp ds-DNA circular SYN 13-MAY-2021
DEFINITION  MoClo golden gate assembly CD part for sfCFP (superfolder CFP
            developed by Ye Chen in Matthew Bennet's lab) - Please see
            Supplemental Documents for annotated Genbank file.
ACCESSION   .
VERSION     .
KEYWORDS    C91m
SOURCE      synthetic DNA construct
  ORGANISM  synthetic DNA construct
REFERENCE   1 (bases 1 to 2822)
  TITLE     CIDAR MoClo Extension
REFERENCE   2 (bases 1 to 2822)
  AUTHORS   .
  TITLE     Direct Submission
  JOURNAL   Exported May 13, 2021 from SnapGene Server 1.1.58
            http://www.snapgene.com
FEATURES             Location/Qualifiers
     source          1..2822
                     /organism="synthetic DNA construct"
                     /mol_type="other DNA"
     primer_bind     27..45
                     /label=pBRforEco
                     /note="pBR322 vectors, upsteam of EcoRI site, forward
                     primer"
     terminator      49..92
                     /label=bacterial terminator
                     /note="putative bacterial transcription terminator"
     misc_feature    95..116
                     /label=BioBrick prefix
                     /note="BioBrick prefix for parts that do not start with
                     ""ATG"""
     misc_feature    860..880
                     /label=BioBrick suffix
                     /note="universal suffix for all parts"
     primer_bind     complement(886..903)
                     /label=L4440
                     /note="L4440 vector, forward primer"
     rep_origin      complement(1057..1645)
                     /direction=LEFT
                     /label=ori
                     /note="high-copy-number ColE1/pMB1/pBR322/pUC origin of
                     replication"
     primer_bind     complement(1137..1156)
                     /label=pBR322ori-F
                     /note="pBR322 origin, forward primer"
     CDS             complement(1816..2676)
                     /codon_start=1
                     /gene="bla"
                     /product="beta-lactamase"
                     /label=AmpR
                     /note="confers resistance to ampicillin, carbenicillin, and
                     related antibiotics"
                     /translation="MSIQHFRVALIPFFAAFCLPVFAHPETLVKVKDAEDQLGARVGYI
                     ELDLNSGKILESFRPEERFPMMSTFKVLLCGAVLSRIDAGQEQLGRRIHYSQNDLVEYS
                     PVTEKHLTDGMTVRELCSAAITMSDNTAANLLLTTIGGPKELTAFLHNMGDHVTRLDRW
                     EPELNEAIPNDERDTTMPVAMATTLRKLLTGELLTLASRQQLIDWMEADKVAGPLLRSA
                     LPAGWFIADKSGAGERGSRGIIAALGPDGKPSRIVVIYTTGSQATMDERNRQIAEIGAS
                     LIKHW"
     primer_bind     2439..2458
                     /label=Amp-R
                     /note="Ampicillin resistance gene, reverse primer"
     promoter        complement(2677..2781)
                     /gene="bla"
                     /label=AmpR promoter
ORIGIN
        1 ttattatcat gacattaacc tataaaaata ggcgtatcac gaggcagaat ttcagataaa
       61 aaaaatcctt agctttcgct aaggatgatt tctggaattc gcggccgctt ctagagacta
      121 gtgggtctca aatgcgtaaa ggcgaagagc tgttcactgg tgtcgtccct attctggtgg
      181 aactggatgg tgatgtcaac ggtcataagt tttccgtgcg tggcgagggt gaaggtgacg
      241 caactaatgg taaactgacg ctgaagttca tctgtactac tggtaaactg ccggtacctt
      301 ggccgactct ggtaacgacg ctgacttggg gtgttcagtg ctttgctcgt tatccggacc
      361 atatgaagca gcatgacttc ttcaagtccg ccatgccgga aggctatgtg caggaacgca
      421 cgatttcctt taaggatgac ggcacgtaca aaacgcgtgc ggaagtgaaa tttgaaggcg
      481 ataccctggt aaaccgcatt gagctgaaag gcattgactt taaagaagac ggcaatatcc
      541 tgggccataa gctggaatac aattacatca gcgacaatgt ttacatcacc gccgataaac
      601 aaaaaaatgg cattaaagcg aattttaaaa ttcgccacaa cgtggaggat ggcagcgtgc
      661 agctggctga tcactaccag caaaacactc caatcggtga tggtcctgtt ctgctgccag
      721 acaatcacta tctgagcacg caaagcgttc tgtctaaaga tccgaacgag aaacgcgatc
      781 atatggttct gctggagttc gtaaccgcag cgggcatcac gcatggtatg gatgaactgt
      841 acaaataaag gtagagacct actagtagcg gccgctgcag gcttcctcgc tcactgactc
      901 gctgcgctcg gtcgttcggc tgcggcgagc ggtatcagct cactcaaagg cggtaatacg
      961 gttatccaca gaatcagggg ataacgcagg aaagaacatg tgagcaaaag gccagcaaaa
     1021 ggccaggaac cgtaaaaagg ccgcgttgct ggcgtttttc cacaggctcc gcccccctga
     1081 cgagcatcac aaaaatcgac gctcaagtca gaggtggcga aacccgacag gactataaag
     1141 ataccaggcg tttccccctg gaagctccct cgtgcgctct cctgttccga ccctgccgct
     1201 taccggatac ctgtccgcct ttctcccttc gggaagcgtg gcgctttctc atagctcacg
     1261 ctgtaggtat ctcagttcgg tgtaggtcgt tcgctccaag ctgggctgtg tgcacgaacc
     1321 ccccgttcag cccgaccgct gcgccttatc cggtaactat cgtcttgagt ccaacccggt
     1381 aagacacgac ttatcgccac tggcagcagc cactggtaac aggattagca gagcgaggta
     1441 tgtaggcggt gctacagagt tcttgaagtg gtggcctaac tacggctaca ctagaagaac
     1501 agtatttggt atctgcgctc tgctgaagcc agttaccttc ggaaaaagag ttggtagctc
     1561 ttgatccggc aaacaaacca ccgctggtag cggtggtttt tttgtttgca agcagcagat
     1621 tacgcgcaga aaaaaaggat ctcaagaaga tcctttgatc ttttctacgg ggtctgacgc
     1681 tcagtggaac gaaaactcac gttaagggat tttggtcatg agattatcaa aaaggatctt
     1741 cacctagatc cttttaaatt aaaaatgaag ttttaaatca atctaaagta tatatgagta
     1801 aacttggtct gacagttacc aatgcttaat cagtgaggca cctatctcag cgatctgtct
     1861 atttcgttca tccatagttg cctgactccc cgtcgtgtag ataactacga tacgggaggg
     1921 cttaccatct ggccccagtg ctgcaatgat accgcgcgac ccacgctcac cggctccaga
     1981 tttatcagca ataaaccagc cagccggaag ggccgagcgc agaagtggtc ctgcaacttt
     2041 atccgcctcc atccagtcta ttaattgttg ccgggaagct agagtaagta gttcgccagt
     2101 taatagtttg cgcaacgttg ttgccattgc tacaggcatc gtggtgtcac gctcgtcgtt
     2161 tggtatggct tcattcagct ccggttccca acgatcaagg cgagttacat gatcccccat
     2221 gttgtgcaaa aaagcggtta gctccttcgg tcctccgatc gttgtcagaa gtaagttggc
     2281 cgcagtgtta tcactcatgg ttatggcagc actgcataat tctcttactg tcatgccatc
     2341 cgtaagatgc ttttctgtga ctggtgagta ctcaaccaag tcattctgag aatagtgtat
     2401 gcggcgaccg agttgctctt gcccggcgtc aatacgggat aataccgcgc cacatagcag
     2461 aactttaaaa gtgctcatca ttggaaaacg ttcttcgggg cgaaaactct caaggatctt
     2521 accgctgttg agatccagtt cgatgtaacc cactcgtgca cccaactgat cttcagcatc
     2581 ttttactttc accagcgttt ctgggtgagc aaaaacagga aggcaaaatg ccgcaaaaaa
     2641 gggaataagg gcgacacgga aatgttgaat actcatactc ttcctttttc aatattattg
     2701 aagcatttat cagggttatt gtctcatgag cggatacata tttgaatgta tttagaaaaa
     2761 taaacaaata ggggttccgc gcacatttcc ccgaaaagtg ccacctgacg tctaagaaac
     2821 ca
//
