>Addgene plasmid #120999 | C91m | depositor partial sequence | sequence record 230052 | insert sequence
AATGCGTAAAGGCGAAGAGCTGTTCACTGGTGTCGTCCCTATTCTGGTGGAACTGGATGGTGATGTCAAC
GGTCATAAGTTTTCCGTGCGTGGCGAGGGTGAAGGTGACGCAACTAATGGTAAACTGACGCTGAAGTTCA
TCTGTACTACTGGTAAACTGCCGGTACCTTGGCCGACTCTGGTAACGACGCTGACTTGGGGTGTTCAGTG
CTTTGCTCGTTATCCGGACCATATGAAGCAGCATGACTTCTTCAAGTCCGCCATGCCGGAAGGCTATGTG
CAGGAACGCACGATTTCCTTTAAGGATGACGGCACGTACAAAACGCGTGCGGAAGTGAAATTTGAAGGCG
ATACCCTGGTAAACCGCATTGAGCTGAAAGGCATTGACTTTAAAGAAGACGGCAATATCCTGGGCCATAA
GCTGGAATACAATTACATCAGCGACAATGTTTACATCACCGCCGATAAACAAAAAAATGGCATTAAAGCG
AATTTTAAAATTCGCCACAACGTGGAGGATGGCAGCGTGCAGCTGGCTGATCACTACCAGCAAAACACTC
CAATCGGTGATGGTCCTGTTCTGCTGCCAGACAATCACTATCTGAGCACGCAAAGCGTTCTGTCTAAAGA
TCCGAACGAGAAACGCGATCATATGGTTCTGCTGGAGTTCGTAACCGCAGCGGGCATCACGCATGGTATG
GATGAACTGTACAAATAAAGGT
